>Addgene plasmid #173953 | pGL3-noSV40-humanEC1.35_S1-2 | addgene full sequence | sequence record 341750 | Addgene NGS Result
GGTACCTGGGATGAGAGAGAAAGGGCTGTTTTGTCTCTCAAGGAATTGCTAAACCAGATGTTGAAAAGGG
AGGAGAGATTTTTAAATTTTAGTTGAAAAGCAGTATCCAATGAATTAAAAACTGATACCCAATCAGTAAC
AATGCCTCCAGCCACATAGCTTTGGGCACTTCTGAGTCCACCTCTGGCCACTTCTTTACTCCTCCATGAA
GTGACTTTTCCAGGTCACTTCTTGTTGTATATTTGTGGAGGATTTCTACTAGAAGCGTGCAGATCACCAT
CTGCTCCACAGATCAAAGGCATCCATCTCCTAAGTTCCCCACTGAAACAAGGGTTAATGTTGGAAAATTT
AATTCAGTGAATGCCACTCATAAAAATGAATTGCAGATTTTAATGAACCTTAATTTTCAAAGGAATTTAT
TCTATGATATTTAGCTAAAAATAAAAATACAATAATATAATGGTATAATTAGTTTTCTTAAATTAGTATA
TTTTCTGTTTGGTGCCTGATAGAGGGAAAAATGGCATTGTTGTACTTCGAAGACGTTTTTCTTCATTCTG
TCTTAGCAGGCAAACTTTTTTTTTTTTAAATAGTATTTACACATAATGAAATGGTTATAAAAAATCTAAG
CTTATTTTCAACACGTAAAGAGATGTTTCTGAGTGATGTTTGTGTGTTGTAAATTTAAGCAACCTTTCCT
TAACTTTGAAATTTTTCAAACTTTGTATCTTTGAAAGATTTATGTTAAAAGCTGAAAACATCAAAATTAA
GAAGCCGAACCCCCAAATTTCTGATTTTTAAGATGGAAAGCCATCTGAACTTTTACAGGATTCCAACAGG
GGGCAGTGAAATTCCACAGATGAACTTGATGGCTGTGCTGAAAAATAGATGCCCAGAATGTAAATCTCTG
AAGAGAAATATGTCTTAACACAGCTACCTCAGGAAAGGGGGAATTATTGCACTTAATTAAAGTGTATTGA
CACCATATGTGGCCCCACCTCTCCCACTCCCCTTTTTGGATTCATTAAGAATTAAAAAAAAAAATCAGAA
ACTAGTAAAGGCAATATTCCTATAGAGCCTGTGACTTAACCCTTAATCATTAATCCTACAAAAATTACAC
TTAAACAAAAAGCTAGTTGGTAAACAGAAACCTTTCAAATTAGACAATTTATGTTCATTATCTCTATAAC
TCAAAGGAATGTCATTGGAGAGCTCAAACGCATTTGGTTTGTCTGAGTTGCGCTGCATTCCTCATTACAG
GCTTTCCTCTCCTAGAAAGCTTTCTAGACCTCTATGAAACAGACATTGTGGGGTGTGAAACTGTCAAATG
CAGACAAAAGGCGTCCAAGGGGCCTAGTGTTGCATTAGAAGGCACTTGTTTTCCATCTCAAAATCGAGCT
TGCATGTGATGAAGTCTGTTTTTTTCTAAAACTTGGCAGCAGCTGACCAGTAAAATTTGGTCCTTGCCGG
AAGTGTTAGCTACAGCGGTGGCAAGGGTTAATATTAAACCCACCACAGCATTTTGCACAATCTCCCAGGA
GATCTTTCAATGGATTTCCACTGCCACTGGAAATAATGGCTCGCAGCTGCAGCAACCCATAGTAACACTT
GATATTCCCGTCGCAAGCGGACCAGTGCTTTCAGTGGAAATGAGAAAATCGCTAGTGCGGTGCTGTACAT
TGTGCCTGGGGTCAAAGTTCCCAAGCCGCAACCTAAAATGACCTCTCAGCCCGACACTCAGCCTCGGTTG
CTTCTGGATGTGTCTATTATCGCCTCATTTTATGAAATGTACATAGTGGCACGCGTGTATAAAGGTAAAA
GCCAGTGAAGAGCCCTAGGGAACTTGACATTCCTGGTACAAAGGGAATTGATTTCTGTTTTTTCACAGAG
TAGTTTTCAGTCTTCTTAAAGGGAATTTAGGGTATTCTTTCAAGGTTGTGGAGCTAGCCCGGGCTCGAGA
TCTGCGATCTGCATCTCAATTAGTCAGCAACCATAGTCCCGCCCCTAACTCCGCCCATCCCGCCCCTAAC
TCCGCCCAGTTCCGCCCATTCTCCGCCCCATCGCTGACTAATTTTTTTTATTTATGCAGAGGCCGAGGCC
GCCTCGGCCTCTGAGCTATTCCAGAAGTAGTGAGGAGGCTTTTTTGGAGGCCTAGGCTTTTGCAAAAAGC
TTGGCATTCCGGTACTGTTGGTAAAGCCACCATGGAAGACGCCAAAAACATAAAGAAAGGCCCGGCGCCA
TTCTATCCGCTGGAAGATGGAACCGCTGGAGAGCAACTGCATAAGGCTATGAAGAGATACGCCCTGGTTC
CTGGAACAATTGCTTTTACAGATGCACATATCGAGGTGGACATCACTTACGCTGAGTACTTCGAAATGTC
CGTTCGGTTGGCAGAAGCTATGAAACGATATGGGCTGAATACAAATCACAGAATCGTCGTATGCAGTGAA
AACTCTCTTCAATTCTTTATGCCGGTGTTGGGCGCGTTATTTATCGGAGTTGCAGTTGCGCCCGCGAACG
ACATTTATAATGAACGTGAATTGCTCAACAGTATGGGCATTTCGCAGCCTACCGTGGTGTTCGTTTCCAA
AAAGGGGTTGCAAAAAATTTTGAACGTGCAAAAAAAGCTCCCAATCATCCAAAAAATTATTATCATGGAT
TCTAAAACGGATTACCAGGGATTTCAGTCGATGTACACGTTCGTCACATCTCATCTACCTCCCGGTTTTA
ATGAATACGATTTTGTGCCAGAGTCCTTCGATAGGGACAAGACAATTGCACTGATCATGAACTCCTCTGG
ATCTACTGGTCTGCCTAAAGGTGTCGCTCTGCCTCATAGAACTGCCTGCGTGAGATTCTCGCATGCCAGA
GATCCTATTTTTGGCAATCAAATCATTCCGGATACTGCGATTTTAAGTGTTGTTCCATTCCATCACGGTT
TTGGAATGTTTACTACACTCGGATATTTGATATGTGGATTTCGAGTCGTCTTAATGTATAGATTTGAAGA
AGAGCTGTTTCTGAGGAGCCTTCAGGATTACAAGATTCAAAGTGCGCTGCTGGTGCCAACCCTATTCTCC
TTCTTCGCCAAAAGCACTCTGATTGACAAATACGATTTATCTAATTTACACGAAATTGCTTCTGGTGGCG
CTCCCCTCTCTAAGGAAGTCGGGGAAGCGGTTGCCAAGAGGTTCCATCTGCCAGGTATCAGGCAAGGATA
TGGGCTCACTGAGACTACATCAGCTATTCTGATTACACCCGAGGGGGATGATAAACCGGGCGCGGTCGGT
AAAGTTGTTCCATTTTTTGAAGCGAAGGTTGTGGATCTGGATACCGGGAAAACGCTGGGCGTTAATCAAA
GAGGCGAACTGTGTGTGAGAGGTCCTATGATTATGTCCGGTTATGTAAACAATCCGGAAGCGACCAACGC
CTTGATTGACAAGGATGGATGGCTACATTCTGGAGACATAGCTTACTGGGACGAAGACGAACACTTCTTC
ATCGTTGACCGCCTGAAGTCTCTGATTAAGTACAAAGGCTATCAGGTGGCTCCCGCTGAATTGGAATCCA
TCTTGCTCCAACACCCCAACATCTTCGACGCAGGTGTCGCAGGTCTTCCCGACGATGACGCCGGTGAACT
TCCCGCCGCCGTTGTTGTTTTGGAGCACGGAAAGACGATGACGGAAAAAGAGATCGTGGATTACGTCGCC
AGTCAAGTAACAACCGCGAAAAAGTTGCGCGGAGGAGTTGTGTTTGTGGACGAAGTACCGAAAGGTCTTA
CCGGAAAACTCGACGCAAGAAAAATCAGAGAGATCCTCATAAAGGCCAAGAAGGGCGGAAAGATCGCCGT
GTAATTCTAGAGTCGGGGCGGCCGGCCGCTTCGAGCAGACATGATAAGATACATTGATGAGTTTGGACAA
ACCACAACTAGAATGCAGTGAAAAAAATGCTTTATTTGTGAAATTTGTGATGCTATTGCTTTATTTGTAA
CCATTATAAGCTGCAATAAACAAGTTAACAACAACAATTGCATTCATTTTATGTTTCAGGTTCAGGGGGA
GGTGTGGGAGGTTTTTTAAAGCAAGTAAAACCTCTACAAATGTGGTAAAATCGATAAGGATCTGGATCCG
TCGACCGATGCCCTTGAGAGCCTTCAACCCAGTCAGCTCCTTCCGGTGGGCGCGGGGCATGACTATCGTC
GCCGCACTTATGACTGTCTTCTTTATCATGCAACTCGTAGGACAGGTGCCGGCAGCGCTCTTCCGCTTCC
TCGCTCACTGACTCGCTGCGCTCGGTCGTTCGGCTGCGGCGAGCGGTATCAGCTCACTCAAAGGCGGTAA
TACGGTTATCCACAGAATCAGGGGATAACGCAGGAAAGAACATGTGAGCAAAAGGCCAGCAAAAGGCCAG
GAACCGTAAAAAGGCCGCGTTGCTGGCGTTTTTCCATAGGCTCCGCCCCCCTGACGAGCATCACAAAAAT
CGACGCTCAAGTCAGAGGTGGCGAAACCCGACAGGACTATAAAGATACCAGGCGTTTCCCCCTGGAAGCT
CCCTCGTGCGCTCTCCTGTTCCGACCCTGCCGCTTACCGGATACCTGTCCGCCTTTCTCCCTTCGGGAAG
CGTGGCGCTTTCTCATAGCTCACGCTGTAGGTATCTCAGTTCGGTGTAGGTCGTTCGCTCCAAGCTGGGC
TGTGTGCACGAACCCCCCGTTCAGCCCGACCGCTGCGCCTTATCCGGTAACTATCGTCTTGAGTCCAACC
CGGTAAGACACGACTTATCGCCACTGGCAGCAGCCACTGGTAACAGGATTAGCAGAGCGAGGTATGTAGG
CGGTGCTACAGAGTTCTTGAAGTGGTGGCCTAACTACGGCTACACTAGAAGAACAGTATTTGGTATCTGC
GCTCTGCTGAAGCCAGTTACCTTCGGAAAAAGAGTTGGTAGCTCTTGATCCGGCAAACAAACCACCGCTG
GTAGCGGTGGTTTTTTTGTTTGCAAGCAGCAGATTACGCGCAGAAAAAAAGGATCTCAAGAAGATCCTTT
GATCTTTTCTACGGGGTCTGACGCTCAGTGGAACGAAAACTCACGTTAAGGGATTTTGGTCATGAGATTA
TCAAAAAGGATCTTCACCTAGATCCTTTTAAATTAAAAATGAAGTTTTAAATCAATCTAAAGTATATATG
AGTAAACTTGGTCTGACAGTTACCAATGCTTAATCAGTGAGGCACCTATCTCAGCGATCTGTCTATTTCG
TTCATCCATAGTTGCCTGACTCCCCGTCGTGTAGATAACTACGATACGGGAGGGCTTACCATCTGGCCCC
AGTGCTGCAATGATACCGCGAGACCCACGCTCACCGGCTCCAGATTTATCAGCAATAAACCAGCCAGCCG
GAAGGGCCGAGCGCAGAAGTGGTCCTGCAACTTTATCCGCCTCCATCCAGTCTATTAATTGTTGCCGGGA
AGCTAGAGTAAGTAGTTCGCCAGTTAATAGTTTGCGCAACGTTGTTGCCATTGCTACAGGCATCGTGGTG
TCACGCTCGTCGTTTGGTATGGCTTCATTCAGCTCCGGTTCCCAACGATCAAGGCGAGTTACATGATCCC
CCATGTTGTGCAAAAAAGCGGTTAGCTCCTTCGGTCCTCCGATCGTTGTCAGAAGTAAGTTGGCCGCAGT
GTTATCACTCATGGTTATGGCAGCACTGCATAATTCTCTTACTGTCATGCCATCCGTAAGATGCTTTTCT
GTGACTGGTGAGTACTCAACCAAGTCATTCTGAGAATAGTGTATGCGGCGACCGAGTTGCTCTTGCCCGG
CGTCAATACGGGATAATACCGCGCCACATAGCAGAACTTTAAAAGTGCTCATCATTGGAAAACGTTCTTC
GGGGCGAAAACTCTCAAGGATCTTACCGCTGTTGAGATCCAGTTCGATGTAACCCACTCGTGCACCCAAC
TGATCTTCAGCATCTTTTACTTTCACCAGCGTTTCTGGGTGAGCAAAAACAGGAAGGCAAAATGCCGCAA
AAAAGGGAATAAGGGCGACACGGAAATGTTGAATACTCATACTCTTCCTTTTTCAATATTATTGAAGCAT
TTATCAGGGTTATTGTCTCATGAGCGGATACATATTTGAATGTATTTAGAAAAATAAACAAATAGGGGTT
CCGCGCACATTTCCCCGAAAAGTGCCACCTG
[124 nt withheld, positions 6192-6315]
C
[91 nt withheld, positions 6317-6407]
A
[49 nt withheld, positions 6409-6457]
CCTTTGACGTTGGAGTCCACGTTCTTT
[37 nt withheld, positions 6485-6521]
ACCCTATCTCGGTCTATTCTTTTGATTTATAAGGGATTTTGCCGATTTCGGCCTATTGGTTAAAAAATGA
GCTGATTTAACAAAAATTTAACGCGAATTTTAACAAAATATTAACGCTTACAATTTGCCATTCGCCATTC
AGGCTGCGCAACTGTTGGGAAGGGCGATCGGTGCGGGCCTCTTCGCTATTACGCCAGCCCAAGCTACCAT
GATAAGTAAGTAATATTAAGGTACGGGAGGTACTTGGAGCGGCCGCAATAAAATATCTTTATTTTCATTA
CATCTGTGTGTTGGTTTTTTGTGTGAATCGATAGTACTAACATACGCTCTCCATCAAAACAAAACGAAAC
AAAACAAACTAGCAAAATAGGCTGTCCCCAGTGCAAGTGCAGGTGCCAGAACATTTCTCTATCGATA
Features (pLannotate 1.2.2; 12 found; start..end, strand, type, name):
   1970..2166    +  promoter       SV40 promoter: SV40 early promoter
   2202..3854    +  CDS            luciferase: firefly luciferase; luc+; enhanced luc+ version of the luciferase gene
   3895..4016    -  polyA_signal   SV40 poly(A) signal: SV40 polyadenylation signal
   4039..4107    -  CDS            large T antigen (fragment): large T antigen from SV40 (simian virus 40)
   4129..4261    +  CDS            TcR (fragment): tetracycline efflux protein; tet; confers resistance to tetracycline
   4441..5029    -  rep_origin     ori: high-copy-number ColE1/pMB1/pBR322/pUC origin of replication
   5200..6060    -  CDS            AmpR: β-lactamase; bla; confers resistance to ampicillin, carbenicillin, and related antibiotics
   6061..6165    -  promoter       AmpR promoter: bla
   6192..6620    +  rep_origin     f1 ori (sequence partly withheld): f1 bacteriophage origin of replication; arrow indicates direction of (+) strand synthesis
   6652..6719    -  CDS            lacZα (fragment): LacZα fragment of β-galactosidase; lacZ fragment
   6778..6826    +  polyA_signal   poly(A) signal: synthetic polyadenylation signal
   6840..6931    +  misc_feature   pause site: RNA polymerase II transcriptional pause signal from the human α2 globin gene
