[The description below was written by a language model from this plasmid's Addgene catalogue record and pLannotate feature annotations shown in this document.]
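Description:
pGL3-noSV40-humanEC1.35_S1-2 is a firefly luciferase enhancer reporter plasmid built on the Promega pGL3-Promoter backbone and intended for transfection into mammalian cells. It carries a roughly 1.9 kb human genomic insert comprising enhancer regions 1 and 2 (S1 and S2) of EC1.35, one of the enhancer clusters associated with SOX9, with no mutations recorded. The feature table does not annotate the insert. However, the sequenced plasmid is about 6.9 kb, and the unannotated stretch of nearly 2 kb immediately upstream of the SV40 early promoter is consistent with the enhancer fragment sitting there. The exact cloning sites are not recorded.

The reporter unit consists of the SV40 early promoter driving the luc+ version of firefly luciferase, followed by an SV40 polyadenylation signal. Because this promoter lacks its own enhancer, luciferase output depends on the activating strength of the sequence cloned upstream, so the assay measures the enhancer activity of the S1–S2 fragment. Upstream of the insert region, a synthetic poly(A) signal and a transcriptional pause site from the human α2-globin gene limit read-through transcription from the backbone, reducing background signal. The "noSV40" element of the name is not explained in the record, and both the catalogue entry and the annotation show that an SV40 promoter is present.

The plasmid is maintained in E. coli at high copy through a ColE1/pUC-type origin with ampicillin selection (β-lactamase under its own promoter), and an f1 origin is also present. The short large T antigen, TcR and lacZα fragments are backbone remnants rather than functional genes. The associated publication concerns long-range SOX9 enhancers in human neural crest and craniofacial disease.
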