Addgene plasmid #173953: pGL3-noSV40-humanEC1.35_S1-2
Purpose: Firefly luciferase enhancer reporter plasmid.
Depositing lab: Joanna Wysocka. Depositing organization: Stanford University. Publication: Loss of Extreme Long-Range Enhancers in Human Neural Crest Drives a Craniofacial Disorder. Long HK, Osterwalder M, Welsh IC, Hansen K, Davies JOJ, Liu YE, Koska M, Adams AT, Aho R, Arora N, Ikeda K, Williams RM, Sauka-Spengler T, Porteus MH, Mohun T, Dickel DE, Swigut T, Hughes JR, Higgs DR, Visel A, Selleri L, Wysocka J. Cell Stem Cell. 2020 Nov 5;27(5):765-783.e14. doi: 10.1016/j.stem.2020.09.001. Epub 2020 Sep 28. PubMed 32991838.
Backbone
  Vector backbone: pGL3-Promoter, GenBank: U47298.2
  Backbone manufacturer: Promega
  Backbone size w/o insert (bp): 5016
  Vector type: Luciferase
Growth in bacteria
  Bacterial resistance: Ampicillin, 100 μg/mL
  Growth temperature: 37°C
  Growth strain: DH5alpha
  Copy number: High Copy
Gene/Insert
  Gene/Insert name: Enhancer regions 1 and 2 (S1 and S2) from SOX9 enhancer cluster EC1.35
  Species: H. sapiens (human)
  Insert size (bp): 1921
  Mutation: None
  Promoter: SV40 promoter
  Cloning method: Restriction Enzyme; 5′ cloning site unknown (unknown if destroyed)
  Sequencing primers: 5′ CGCTCTCCATCAAAACAAAACG; 3′ GAGTTAGGGGCGGGATGG
Terms and licenses: Academic/Nonprofit Terms; Industry Terms: Not Available to Industry
How to cite: pGL3-noSV40-humanEC1.35_S1-2 was a gift from Joanna Wysocka (Addgene plasmid # 173953 ; http://n2t.net/addgene:173953 ; RRID:Addgene_173953)
