>Addgene plasmid #173953 | pGL3-noSV40-humanEC1.35_S1-2 | depositor partial sequence | sequence record 337406 | S1-S2
TGGGATGAGAGAGAAAGGGCTGTTTTGTCTCTCAAGGAATTGCTAAACCAGATGTTGAAAAGGGAGGAGA
GATTTTTAAATTTTAGTTGAAAAGCAGTATCCAATGAATTAAAAACTGATACCCAATCAGTAACAATGCC
TCCAGCCACATAGCTTTGGGCACTTCTGAGTCCACCTCTGGCCACTTCTTTACTCCTCCATGAAGTGACT
TTTCCAGGTCACTTCTTGTTGTATATTTGTGGAGGATTTCTACTAGAAGCGTGCAGATCACCATCTGCTC
CACAGATCAAAGGCATCCATCTCCTAAGTTCCCCACTGAAACAAGGGTTAATGTTGGAAAATTTAATTCA
GTGAATGCCACTCATAAAAATGAATTGCAGATTTTAATGAACCTTAATTTTCAAAGGAATTTATTCTATG
ATATTTAGCTAAAAATAAAAATACAATAATATAATGGTATAATTAGTTTTCTTAAATTAGTATATTTTCT
GTTTGGTGCCTGATAGAGGGAAAAATGGCATTGTTGTACTTCGAAGACGTTTTTCTTCATTCTGTCTTAG
CAGGCAAACTTTTTTTTTTTTAAATAGTATTTACACATAATGAAATGGTTATAAAAAATCTAAGCTTATT
TTCAACACGTAAAGAGATGTTTCTGAGTGATGTTTGTGTGTTGTAAATTTAAGCAACCTTTCCTTAACTT
TGAAATTTTTCAAACTTTGTATCTTTGAAAGATTTATGTTAAAAGCTGAAAACATCAAAATTAAGAAGCC
GAACCCCCAAATTTCTGATTTTTAAGATGGAAAGCCATCTGAACTTTTACAGGATTCCAACAGGGGGCAG
TGAAATTCCACAGATGAACTTGATGGCTGTGCTGAAAAATAGATGCCCAGAATGTAAATCTCTGAAGAGA
AATATGTCTTAACACAGCTACCTCAGGAAAGGGGGAATTATTGCACTTAATTAAAGTGTATTGACACCAT
ATGTGGCCCCACCTCTCCCACTCCCCTTTTTGGATTCATTAAGAATTAAAAAAAAAAATCAGAAACTAGT
AAAGGCAATATTCCTATAGAGCCTGTGACTTAACCCTTAATCATTAATCCTACAAAAATTACACTTAAAC
AAAAAGCTAGTTGGTAAACAGAAACCTTTCAAATTAGACAATTTATGTTCATTATCTCTATAACTCAAAG
GAATGTCATTGGAGAGCTCAAACGCATTTGGTTTGTCTGAGTTGCGCTGCATTCCTCATTACAGGCTTTC
CTCTCCTAGAAAGCTTTCTAGACCTCTATGAAACAGACATTGTGGGGTGTGAAACTGTCAAATGCAGACA
AAAGGCGTCCAAGGGGCCTAGTGTTGCATTAGAAGGCACTTGTTTTCCATCTCAAAATCGAGCTTGCATG
TGATGAAGTCTGTTTTTTTCTAAAACTTGGCAGCAGCTGACCAGTAAAATTTGGTCCTTGCCGGAAGTGT
TAGCTACAGCGGTGGCAAGGGTTAATATTAAACCCACCACAGCATTTTGCACAATCTCCCAGGAGATCTT
TCAATGGATTTCCACTGCCACTGGAAATAATGGCTCGCAGCTGCAGCAACCCATAGTAACACTTGATATT
CCCGTCGCAAGCGGACCAGTGCTTTCAGTGGAAATGAGAAAATCGCTAGTGCGGTGCTGTACATTGTGCC
TGGGGTCAAAGTTCCCAAGCCGCAACCTAAAATGACCTCTCAGCCCGACACTCAGCCTCGGTTGCTTCTG
GATGTGTCTATTATCGCCTCATTTTATGAAATGTACATAGTGGCACGCGTGTATAAAGGTAAAAGCCAGT
GAAGAGCCCTAGGGAACTTGACATTCCTGGTACAAAGGGAATTGATTTCTGTTTTTTCACAGAGTAGTTT
TCAGTCTTCTTAAAGGGAATTTAGGGTATTCTTTCAAGGTTGTGGA
